>Addgene plasmid #233356 | pCDNA5/FRT_CMV_NES-Kinprola_off-mEGFP | addgene full sequence | sequence record 466642 | Addgene NGS Result
GACGGATCGGGAGATCTCCCGATCCCCTATGGTGCACTCTCAGTACAATCTGCTCTGATGCCGCATAGTT
AAGCCAGTATCTGCTCCCTGCTTGTGTGTTGGAGGTCGCTGAGTAGTGCGCGAGCAAAATTTAAGCTACA
ACAAGGCAAGGCTTGACCGACAATTGCATGAAGAATCTGCTTAGGGTTAGGCGTTTTGCGCTGCTTCGCG
ATGTACGGGCCAGATATACGCGTTGACATTGATTATTGACTAGTTATTAATAGTAATCAATTACGGGGTC
ATTAGTTCATAGCCCATATATGGAGTTCCGCGTTACATAACTTACGGTAAATGGCCCGCCTGGCTGACCG
CCCAACGACCCCCGCCCATTGACGTCAATAATGACGTATGTTCCCATAGTAACGCCAATAGGGACTTTCC
ATTGACGTCAATGGGTGGAGTATTTACGGTAAACTGCCCACTTGGCAGTACATCAAGTGTATCATATGCC
AAGTACGCCCCCTATTGACGTCAATGACGGTAAATGGCCCGCCTGGCATTATGCCCAGTACATGACCTTA
TGGGACTTTCCTACTTGGCAGTACATCTACGTATTAGTCATCGCTATTACCATGGTGATGCGGTTTTGGC
AGTACATCAATGGGCGTGGATAGCGGTTTGACTCACGGGGATTTCCAAGTCTCCACCCCATTGACGTCAA
TGGGAGTTTGTTTTGGCACCAAAATCAACGGGACTTTCCAAAATGTCGTAACAACTCCGCCCCATTGACG
CAAATGGGCGGTAGGCGTGTACGGTGGGAGGTCTATATAAGCAGAGCTCTCTGGCTAACTAGAGAACCCA
CTGCTTACTGGCTTATCGAAATTAATACGACTCACTATAGGGAGACCCAAGCTGGCTAGCGTTTAAACTT
ACCACCATGCTGCAGAACGAGCTTGCTCTTAAGTTGGCTGGACTTGATATTAACAAGACTGGAGGTTCTG
ACGTCGGCCGCAAGCTGATCATCGATCAGAACGTTTTTATCGAGGGTACGCTGCCGATGGGTGTCGTCCG
CCCGCTGACTGAAGTCGAGATGGACCATTACCGCGAGCCGTTCCTGAATCCTGTTGACCGCGAGCCACTG
TGGCGCTTCCCAAACGAGCTGCCAATCGCCGGTGAGCCAGCGAACATCGTCGCGCTGGTCGAAGAATACA
TGGACTGGCTGCACCAGTCCCCTGTCCCGAAGCTGCTGTTCTGGGGCACCCCAGGCGTTCTGATCCCACC
GGCCGAAGCCGCTCGCCTGGCCAAAAGCCTGCCTAACTGCAAGGCTGTGGACATCGGCCCGGGTCTGAAT
CTGCTGCAAGAAGACAACCCGGACCTGATCGGCAGCGAGATCGCGCGCTGGCTGTCTACTCTGGAGATTG
GTGGCACCGGTGGCTCTGGCGGTACCGGTGGCTCTGGCGGTTCTATCGGTACTGGCTTTCCATTCGACCC
CCATTATGTGGAAGTCCTGGGCGAGCGCATGCACTACGTCGATGTTGGTCCGCGCGATGGCACCCCTGTG
CTGTTCCTGCACGGTAACCCGACCTCCTCCTACGTGTGGCGCAACATCATCCCGCATGTTGCACCGACCC
ATCGCTGCATTGCTCCAGACCTGATCGGTATGGGCAAATCCGACAAACCAGACCTGGGTTATTTCTTCGA
CGACCACGTCCGCTTCATGGATGCCTTCATCGAAGCCCTGGGTCTGGAAGAGGTCGTCCTGGTCATTCAC
GACTGGGGCTCCGCTCTGGGTTTCCACTGGGCCAAGCGCAATCCAGAGCGCGTCAAAGGTATTGCATTTA
TGGAGTTCATCCGCCCTATCCCGACCTGGGACGAATGGGCTCCGGGTTCTCTGCGTCGCGCCACCCTGGT
GGACCCTCCTCCTCCGCCACCGCCACCACCGCCGCCGCCGCCACCACCACCTCCTCCGCCTCCTCCACCA
CCACCGCCACCGCCTCCACCACCTGGCGGCAGCGCCTGTGACTATCATTTAGGAAACATTTCAAGACTGT
CAAATAAGCATTTCCAAATACTACTAGGAGAAGACGGTAACCTTTTATTGAATGACATTTCCACTAATGG
GACCTGGTTAAATGGGCAAAAAGTCGAGAAGAACAGCTATCAGTTACTGTCTCAAGGTGATGAAATAACC
GTTGGTGTAGGCGTGGAATCAGATATTTTATCTCTGGTCATTTTCATAAACGACAAATTTAAGCAGTGCC
TCGAGCAGAACAAAGTTGATCGCGGTGGCGGTATGCATAAGTTTTCTCAAGAACAGATCGGCGAAAACAT
TGTGTGCAGGGTCATTTGTACCACGGGTCAAATTCCCATCCGAGATTTGTCAGCTGATATTTCACAAGTG
CTTAAGGAAAAACGATCCATAAAGAAAGTTTGGACATTTGGTAGAAACCCAGGAGGTTCTATGGTGAGCA
AGGGCGAGGAGCTGTTCACCGGGGTGGTGCCCATCCTGGTCGAGCTGGACGGCGACGTAAACGGCCACAA
GTTCAGCGTGTCCGGCGAGGGCGAGGGCGATGCCACCTACGGCAAGCTGACCCTGAAGTTCATCTGCACC
ACCGGCAAGCTGCCCGTGCCCTGGCCCACCCTCGTGACCACCCTGACCTACGGCGTGCAGTGCTTCAGCC
GCTACCCCGACCACATGAAGCAGCACGACTTCTTCAAGTCCGCCATGCCCGAAGGCTACGTCCAGGAGCG
CACCATCTTCTTCAAGGACGACGGCAACTACAAGACCCGCGCCGAGGTGAAGTTCGAGGGCGACACCCTG
GTGAACCGCATCGAGCTGAAGGGCATCGACTTCAAGGAGGACGGCAACATCCTGGGGCACAAGCTGGAGT
ACAACTACAACAGCCACAACGTCTATATCATGGCCGACAAGCAGAAGAACGGCATCAAGGTGAACTTCAA
GATCCGCCACAACATCGAGGACGGCAGCGTGCAGCTCGCCGACCACTACCAGCAGAACACCCCCATCGGC
GACGGCCCCGTGCTGCTGCCCGACAACCACTACCTGAGCACCCAGTCCAAACTGAGCAAAGACCCCAACG
AGAAGCGCGATCACATGGTCCTGCTGGAGTTCGTGACCGCCGCCGGGATCACTCTCGGCATGGACGAGCT
GTACAAGTAATCTAGAGGGCCCGTTTAAACCCGCTGATCAGCCTCGACTGTGCCTTCTAGTTGCCAGCCA
TCTGTTGTTTGCCCCTCCCCCGTGCCTTCCTTGACCCTGGAAGGTGCCACTCCCACTGTCCTTTCCTAAT
AAAATGAGGAAATTGCATCGCATTGTCTGAGTAGGTGTCATTCTATTCTGGGGGGTGGGGTGGGGCAGGA
CAGCAAGGGGGAGGATTGGGAAGACAATAGCAGGCATGCTGGGGATGCGGTGGGCTCTATGGCTTCTGAG
GCGGAAAGAACCAGCTGGGGCTCTAGGGGGTATCCCC
[124 nt withheld, positions 3468-3591]
C
[91 nt withheld, positions 3593-3683]
AGGGTGATGGTTCACGTACCTAGAAGTTCCTATTCCGAAGTTCCTATTCTCTAGAAAGTATAGGAACTTC
CTTGGCCAAAAAGCCTGAACTCACCGCGACGTCTGTCGAGAAGTTTCTGATCGAAAAGTTCGACAGCGTC
TCCGACCTGATGCAGCTCTCGGAGGGCGAAGAATCTCGTGCTTTCAGCTTCGATGTAGGAGGGCGTGGAT
ATGTCCTGCGGGTAAATAGCTGCGCCGATGGTTTCTACAAAGATCGTTATGTTTATCGGCACTTTGCATC
GGCCGCGCTCCCGATTCCGGAAGTGCTTGACATTGGGGAATTCAGCGAGAGCCTGACCTATTGCATCTCC
CGCCGTGCACAGGGTGTCACGTTGCAAGACCTGCCTGAAACCGAACTGCCCGCTGTTCTGCAGCCGGTCG
CGGAGGCCATGGATGCGATCGCTGCGGCCGATCTTAGCCAGACGAGCGGGTTCGGCCCATTCGGACCGCA
AGGAATCGGTCAATACACTACATGGCGTGATTTCATATGCGCGATTGCTGATCCCCATGTGTATCACTGG
CAAACTGTGATGGACGACACCGTCAGTGCGTCCGTCGCGCAGGCTCTCGATGAGCTGATGCTTTGGGCCG
AGGACTGCCCCGAAGTCCGGCACCTCGTGCACGCGGATTTCGGCTCCAACAATGTCCTGACGGACAATGG
CCGCATAACAGCGGTCATTGACTGGAGCGAGGCGATGTTCGGGGATTCCCAATACGAGGTCGCCAACATC
TTCTTCTGGAGGCCGTGGTTGGCTTGTATGGAGCAGCAGACGCGCTACTTCGAGCGGAGGCATCCGGAGC
TTGCAGGATCGCCGCGGCTCCGGGCGTATATGCTCCGCATTGGTCTTGACCAACTCTATCAGAGCTTGGT
TGACGGCAATTTCGATGATGCAGCTTGGGCGCAGGGTCGATGCGACGCAATCGTCCGATCCGGAGCCGGG
ACTGTCGGGCGTACACAAATCGCCCGCAGAAGCGCGGCCGTCTGGACCGATGGCTGTGTAGAAGTACTCG
CCGATAGTGGAAACCGACGCCCCAGCACTCGTCCGAGGGCAAAGGAATAGCACGTACTACGAGATTTCGA
TTCCACCGCCGCCTTCTATGAAAGGTTGGGCTTCGGAATCGTTTTCCGGGACGCCGGCTGGATGATCCTC
CAGCGCGGGGATCTCATGCTGGAGTTCTTCGCCCACCCCAACTTGTTTATTGCAGCTTATAATGGTTACA
AATAAAGCAATAGCATCACAAATTTCACAAATAAAGCATTTTTTTCACTGCATTCTAGTTGTGGTTTGTC
CAAACTCATCAATGTATCTTATCATGTCTGTATACCGTCGACCTCTAGCTAGAGCTTGGCGTAATCATGG
TCATAGCTGTTTCCTGTGTGAAATTGTTATCCGCTCACAATTCCACACAACATACGAGCCGGAAGCATAA
AGTGTAAAGCCTGGGGTGCCTAATGAGTGAGCTAACTCACATTAATTGCGTTGCGCTCACTGCCCGCTTT
CCAGTCGGGAAACCTGTCGTGCCAGCTGCATTAATGAATCGGCCAACGCGCGGGGAGAGGCGGTTTGCGT
ATTGGGCGCTCTTCCGCTTCCTCGCTCACTGACTCGCTGCGCTCGGTCGTTCGGCTGCGGCGAGCGGTAT
CAGCTCACTCAAAGGCGGTAATACGGTTATCCACAGAATCAGGGGATAACGCAGGAAAGAACATGTGAGC
AAAAGGCCAGCAAAAGGCCAGGAACCGTAAAAAGGCCGCGTTGCTGGCGTTTTTCCATAGGCTCCGCCCC
CCCTGACGAGCATCACAAAAATCGACGCTCAAGTCAGAGGTGGCGAAACCCGACAGGACTATAAAGATAC
CAGGCGTTTCCCCCTGGAAGCTCCCTCGTGCGCTCTCCTGTTCCGACCCTGCCGCTTACCGGATACCTGT
CCGCCTTTCTCCCTTCGGGAAGCGTGGCGCTTTCTCATAGCTCACGCTGTAGGTATCTCAGTTCGGTGTA
GGTCGTTCGCTCCAAGCTGGGCTGTGTGCACGAACCCCCCGTTCAGCCCGACCGCTGCGCCTTATCCGGT
AACTATCGTCTTGAGTCCAACCCGGTAAGACACGACTTATCGCCACTGGCAGCAGCCACTGGTAACAGGA
TTAGCAGAGCGAGGTATGTAGGCGGTGCTACAGAGTTCTTGAAGTGGTGGCCTAACTACGGCTACACTAG
AAGAACAGTATTTGGTATCTGCGCTCTGCTGAAGCCAGTTACCTTCGGAAAAAGAGTTGGTAGCTCTTGA
TCCGGCAAACAAACCACCGCTGGTAGCGGTGGTTTTTTTGTTTGCAAGCAGCAGATTACGCGCAGAAAAA
AAGGATCTCAAGAAGATCCTTTGATCTTTTCTACGGGGTCTGACGCTCAGTGGAACGAAAACTCACGTTA
AGGGATTTTGGTCATGAGATTATCAAAAAGGATCTTCACCTAGATCCTTTTAAATTAAAAATGAAGTTTT
AAATCAATCTAAAGTATATATGAGTAAACTTGGTCTGACAGTTACCAATGCTTAATCAGTGAGGCACCTA
TCTCAGCGATCTGTCTATTTCGTTCATCCATAGTTGCCTGACTCCCCGTCGTGTAGATAACTACGATACG
GGAGGGCTTACCATCTGGCCCCAGTGCTGCAATGATACCGCGAGACCCACGCTCACCGGCTCCAGATTTA
TCAGCAATAAACCAGCCAGCCGGAAGGGCCGAGCGCAGAAGTGGTCCTGCAACTTTATCCGCCTCCATCC
AGTCTATTAATTGTTGCCGGGAAGCTAGAGTAAGTAGTTCGCCAGTTAATAGTTTGCGCAACGTTGTTGC
CATTGCTACAGGCATCGTGGTGTCACGCTCGTCGTTTGGTATGGCTTCATTCAGCTCCGGTTCCCAACGA
TCAAGGCGAGTTACATGATCCCCTATGTTGTGCAAAAAAGCGGTTAGCTCCTTCGGTCCTCCGATCGTTG
TCAGAAGTAAGTTGGCCGCAGTGTTATCACTCATGGTTATGGCAGCACTGCATAATTCTCTTACTGTCAT
GCCATCCGTAAGATGCTTTTCTGTGACTGGTGAGTACTCAACCAAGTCATTCTGAGAATAGTGTATGCGG
CGACCGAGTTGCTCTTGCCCGGCGTCAATACGGGATAATACCGCGCCACATAGCAGAACTTTAAAAGTGC
TCATCATTGGAAAACGTTCTTCGGGGCGAAAACTCTCAAGGATCTTACCGCTGTTGAGATCCAGTTCGAT
GTAACCCACTCGTGCACCCAACTGATCTTCAGCATCTTTTACTTTCACCAGCGTTTCTGGGTGAGCAAAA
ACAGGAAGGCAAAATGCCGCAAAAAAGGGAATAAGGGCGACACGGAAATGTTGAATACTCATACTCTTCC
TTTTTCAATATTATTGAAGCATTTATCAGGGTTATTGTCTCATGAGCGGATACATATTTGAATGTATTTA
GAAAAATAAACAAATAGGGGTTCCGCGCACATTTCCCCGAAAAGTGCCACCTGACGTC
Features (pLannotate 1.2.2; 24 found; start..end, strand, type, name):
     28..80      -  misc_feature   bom (fragment): basis of mobility region from pBR322
    235..614     +  enhancer       CMV enhancer: human cytomegalovirus immediate early enhancer
    615..818     +  promoter       CMV promoter: human cytomegalovirus (CMV) immediate early promoter
    814..847     +  LTR            5' LTR (truncated) (fragment): truncated 5' long terminal repeat (LTR) from HIV-1
    863..881     +  promoter       T7 promoter: promoter for bacteriophage T7 RNA polymerase
    980..1399    +  CDS            HaloTag® (fragment): modified bacterial dehalogenase that forms covalent bonds with chloroalkane derivatives
   1445..1858    +  CDS            HaloTag® (fragment): modified bacterial dehalogenase that forms covalent bonds with chloroalkane derivatives
   1994..2263    +  CDS            RAD53 (fragment): RAD53_YEAST - Also known as MEC2, SAD1, SPK1. Experimental evidence at protein level: Swiss-Prot protein existence level 1. Controls S-phase checkpoint as well as G1 and G2 DNA damage checkpoints. Phosphorylates proteins on serine, threonine, and tyrosine. Prevents entry into anaphase and mitotic exit after DNA damage via regulation of the Polo kinase CDC5. Seems to be involved in the phosphorylation of RPH1. From Saccharomyces cerevisiae (strain ATCC 204508 / S288c) (Baker's yeast).
   2279..2431    +  CDS            RAD53 (fragment): RAD53_YEAST - Also known as MEC2, SAD1, SPK1. Experimental evidence at protein level: Swiss-Prot protein existence level 1. Controls S-phase checkpoint as well as G1 and G2 DNA damage checkpoints. Phosphorylates proteins on serine, threonine, and tyrosine. Prevents entry into anaphase and mitotic exit after DNA damage via regulation of the Polo kinase CDC5. Seems to be involved in the phosphorylation of RPH1. From Saccharomyces cerevisiae (strain ATCC 204508 / S288c) (Baker's yeast).
   2441..3157    +  CDS            mEGFP: mEGFP is a basic (constitutively fluorescent) green fluorescent protein published in 2002, derived from Aequorea victoria. It has moderate acid sensitivity.
   3198..3422    +  polyA_signal   bGH poly(A) signal: bovine growth hormone polyadenylation signal
   3426..3447    +  promoter       SV40 promoter (fragment): SV40 enhancer and early promoter
   3468..3701    +  rep_origin     f1 ori (fragment) (sequence partly withheld): f1 bacteriophage origin of replication; arrow indicates direction of (+) strand synthesis
   3706..3753    +  protein_bind   FRT: FLP-mediated recombination occurs in the 8-bp core sequence TCTAGAAA (Turan and Bode, 2011). FLP recombinase from the Saccharomyces cerevisiae 2μ plasmid
   3761..4783    +  CDS            HygR: aminoglycoside phosphotransferase from E. coli; aph(4)-Ia; confers resistance to hygromycin
   4793..4918    +  CDS            ble (fragment): BLE_KLEPN - Experimental evidence at protein level: Swiss-Prot protein existence level 1. Binding protein with a strong affinity to the bleomycin family of antibiotics. Binds to CL990; an antimitotic-antibiotic compound. From Klebsiella pneumoniae.
   4913..5034    +  polyA_signal   SV40 poly(A) signal: SV40 polyadenylation signal
   5107..5123    -  protein_bind   lac operator: The lac repressor binds to the lac operator to inhibit transcription in E. coli. This inhibition can be relieved by adding lactose or isopropyl-β-D-thiogalactopyranoside (IPTG). lac repressor encoded by lacI
   5131..5161    -  promoter       lac promoter: promoter for the E. coli lac operon
   5176..5197    -  protein_bind   CAP binding site: CAP binding activates transcription in the presence of cAMP. E. coli catabolite activator protein
   5210..5302    -  CDS            lacI (fragment): lac repressor; lacI; The lac repressor binds to the lac operator to inhibit transcription in E. coli. This inhibition can be relieved by adding lactose or isopropyl-β-D-thiogalactopyranoside (IPTG).
   5485..6074    -  rep_origin     ori: high-copy-number ColE1/pMB1/pBR322/pUC origin of replication
   6245..7105    -  CDS            AmpR: β-lactamase; bla; confers resistance to ampicillin, carbenicillin, and related antibiotics
   7106..7210    -  promoter       AmpR promoter: bla
