[The description below was written by a language model from this plasmid's Addgene catalogue record and pLannotate feature annotations shown in this document.]
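Description:
pCDNA5/FRT_CMV_NES-Kinprola_off-mEGFP is a mammalian expression plasmid built on the pcDNA5/FRT backbone; the sequenced record is 7,241 nt. It is propagated in E. coli through a high-copy ColE1/pUC-type origin with ampicillin selection (AmpR under its own bla promoter). For mammalian cells the backbone carries an FRT site placed directly upstream of a hygromycin resistance coding sequence followed by an SV40 polyadenylation signal. In this backbone design the hygromycin gene is normally only expressed after FLP-mediated recombination into a matching genomic FRT site that supplies the promoter and start codon, so the plasmid can be used for transient transfection or to generate isogenic stable lines at a defined locus. The short matches annotated as HIV-1 LTR, ble, lacI, SV40 promoter and f1 ori are fragments, most likely backbone remnants or incidental matches rather than functional parts.

The payload is a synthetic 2,241 bp open reading frame, inserted by Gibson cloning and driven by the CMV immediate-early enhancer and promoter, with a bGH polyadenylation signal downstream; a T7 promoter sits just upstream of the insert. The fusion begins with an N-terminal nuclear export signal, which directs the protein to the cytoplasm, and ends with monomeric EGFP, which reports expression level and localisation. Between them, the feature table finds two HaloTag fragments in tandem followed by two segments matching yeast RAD53. This suggests a rearranged or split HaloTag coupled to a RAD53-derived domain, though the record does not describe the architecture or state which change makes this variant inactive. Kinprola_off is recorded as the inactive negative control for a kinase activity recorder that reads out cellular kinase activity by chemical labelling, and it serves to define background labelling in such experiments.
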