Addgene plasmid #233356: pCDNA5/FRT_CMV_NES-Kinprola_off-mEGFP
Purpose: CMV driven expression of the inactive kinase activity recorder negative control Kinprola_off in mammalian cell lines fused to mEGFP
Depositing lab: Kai Johnsson. Depositing organization: Max Planck Institute for Medical Research. Publication: Molecular recording of cellular protein kinase activity with chemical labeling. Sun DE, Ng SW, Zheng Y, Xie S, Schwan N, Breuer P, Hoffmann DC, Michel J, Azorin DD, Boonekamp KE, Winkler F, Wick W, Boutros M, Li Y, Johnsson K. Nat Chem Biol. 2025 Jul 10. doi: 10.1038/s41589-025-01949-6. PubMed 40640555.
Backbone
  Vector backbone: pcDNA5/FRT
  Backbone size w/o insert (bp): 4999
  Vector type: Mammalian Expression
  Selectable markers: Hygromycin
Growth in bacteria
  Bacterial resistance: Ampicillin, 100 μg/mL
  Growth temperature: 37°C
  Growth strain: DH5alpha
  Copy number: High Copy
Gene/Insert
  Gene/Insert name: NES-Kinprola_off-mEGFP
  Species: Synthetic
  Insert size (bp): 2241
  Promoter: CMV
  Tag / fusion protein: NES (N terminal on insert); mEGFP (C terminal on insert)
  Cloning method: Gibson Cloning
Terms and licenses: Academic/Nonprofit Terms; Industry Terms: Not Available to Industry
Depositor comments: Please visit https://doi.org/10.1101/2024.09.11.611894 for bioRxiv preprint.
How to cite: pCDNA5/FRT_CMV_NES-Kinprola_off-mEGFP was a gift from Kai Johnsson (Addgene plasmid # 233356 ; http://n2t.net/addgene:233356 ; RRID:Addgene_233356)
